>Addgene plasmid #28279 | PLXNA2 | depositor partial sequence | sequence record 13398 | Author sequence
CTGATTCGTCAGCAAATCGAATACAAAACTCTGATTCTGAACTGTGTTAATCCGGATAACGAGAACTCGC
CGGAAATCCCAGTCAAAGTGCTGAACTGCGATACAATTACGCAGGTAAAAGAAAAAATCCTGGACGCAGT
TTATAAAAATGTGCCTTATAGCCAGCGCCCGCGTGCTGTCGATATGGACCTGGAGTGGCGCCAAGGCCGT
ATTGCGCGCGTTGTACTGCAGGATGAAGATATTACCACTAAAATCGAGGGTGACTGGAAACGTCTGAACA
CACTGATGCATTACCAAGTGTCTGACCGCTCTGTCGTTGCCCTGGTGCCGAAA
