>Addgene plasmid #28279 | PLXNA2 | addgene partial sequence | sequence record 34627 | 28279 with T7
CCCTCTGAATATTTTGTTTACTTTAAGAAGGAGATATACCATGCATCATCATCATCATCACAGCAGCGGC
AGAGAAAACTTGTATTTCCAGGGCCTGATTCGTCAGCAAATCGAATACAAAACTCTGATTCTGAACTGTG
TTAATCCGGATAACGAGAACTCGCCGGAAATCCCAGTCAAAGTGCTGAACTGCGATACAATTACGCAGGT
AAAAGAAAAAATCCTGGACGCAGTTTATAAAAATGTGCCTTATAGCCAGCGCCCGCGTGCTGTCGATATG
GACCTGGAGTGGCGCCAAGGCCGTATTGCGCGCGTTGTACTGCAGGATGAAGATATTACCACTAAAATCG
AGGGTGACTGGAAACGTCTGAACACACTGATGCATTACCAAGTGTCTGACCGCTCTGTCGTTGCCCTGGT
GCCGAAATGATGACGAAGCTTGCGGCCGCACTCGAGCACCACCACCACCACCACTGAGATCCGGCTGCTA
ACAAAGCCCGAAAGGAAGCTGAGTTGGCTGCTGCCACCGCTGAGCAATAACTAGCATAACCCCTTGGGGC
CTCTAAACGGGTCTTGAGGGGTTTTTTGCTGAAAGGAGGAACTATATCCGGATTGGCGAATGGG
[124 nt withheld, positions 625-748]
C
[91 nt withheld, positions 750-840]
A
[49 nt withheld, positions 842-890]
CCTTTGACGTTGGAGTCCACGTTCTTT
[37 nt withheld, positions 918-954]
ACCCTATCTCGGTCTATCTTTTTGATTTAAGATT
