[The description below was written by a language model from this plasmid's Addgene catalogue record.]
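Description:
PLXNA2 is a bacterial expression plasmid built on the pET28-MHL backbone, a structural-genomics derivative of the pET28 family recorded as 7325 bp without insert. It is maintained in E. coli as a low-copy plasmid under kanamycin selection. The record does not list the origin of replication or the promoter. However, the use of T7 and T7-terminator sequencing primers fits the usual pET arrangement, in which the insert sits between a T7 promoter and T7 terminator and is expressed in a host that supplies T7 RNA polymerase.

The insert is a 333 bp fragment of human plexin A2 (PLXNA2) encoding residues 1490–1600, a small part of the protein rather than the full-length receptor. It was introduced by ligation-independent cloning, and the record does not say whether the cloning sites survived. The backbone provides an N-terminal His tag followed by a TEV protease cleavage site. This allows the recombinant fragment to be purified by immobilised metal affinity chromatography and the tag to be removed afterwards with TEV protease.

The depositor comments link the construct to a Protein Data Bank structure entry, which indicates that it was made to produce this plexin A2 fragment in bacteria for structure determination. It is therefore suited to preparing purified protein for crystallography or for related biophysical and binding studies. No feature table was supplied, so details of the backbone beyond these catalogue fields cannot be confirmed from the record.
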