Addgene plasmid #28279: PLXNA2
Depositing lab: Cheryl Arrowsmith. Depositing organization: University of Toronto.
Backbone
  Vector backbone: pET28-MHL (Addgene plasmid 26096)
  Backbone manufacturer: SGC
  Backbone size w/o insert (bp): 7325
  Vector type: Bacterial Expression
Growth in bacteria
  Bacterial resistance: Kanamycin, 50 μg/mL
  Growth temperature: 37°C
  Growth strain: DH5alpha
  Copy number: Low Copy
Gene/Insert
  Gene/Insert name: PLXNA2 (alt names: PDB: 3Q3J; plexin A2)
  Species: H. sapiens (human)
  Insert size (bp): 333
  Mutation: residues 1490-1600.
  Entrez Gene: PLXNA2 (a.k.a. RP11-328D5.3, OCT, PLXN2)
  Tag / fusion protein: His with TEV cleavage (N terminal on backbone)
  Cloning method: Restriction Enzyme; 5′ cloning site ligation-independent cloning (unknown if destroyed); 3′ cloning site ligation-independent cloning (unknown if destroyed)
  Sequencing primers: 5′ T7; 3′ T7-term
Terms and licenses: Academic/Nonprofit Terms; Industry Terms: Not Available to Industry
Depositor comments: PDB: 3Q3J. http://www.thesgc.org/structures/3Q3J/
How to cite: PLXNA2 was a gift from Cheryl Arrowsmith (Addgene plasmid # 28279 ; http://n2t.net/addgene:28279 ; RRID:Addgene_28279)
